Addgene plasmid #128678: pLVX-Flag-Polß(K206A)-IRES-puro
Purpose: mammalian expression of Flag-Polß(K206A) protein with puromycin selection
Depositing lab: Robert Sobol. Depositing organization: University of Pittsburgh (University, School of Medicine, and Cancer Institute). Publication: HSP90 regulates DNA repair via the interaction between XRCC1 and DNA polymerase beta. Fang Q, Inanc B, Schamus S, Wang XH, Wei L, Brown AR, Svilar D, Sugrue KF, Goellner EM, Zeng X, Yates NA, Lan L, Vens C, Sobol RW. Nat Commun. 2014 Nov 26;5:5513. doi: 10.1038/ncomms6513. PubMed 25423885.
Backbone
  Vector backbone: pLVX-GWE-IRES-puro
  Backbone size w/o insert (bp): 8247
  Total vector size (bp): 9279
  Vector type: Mammalian Expression, Lentiviral
  Selectable markers: Puromycin
Growth in bacteria
  Bacterial resistance: Ampicillin, 100 μg/mL
  Growth temperature: 37°C
  Growth strain: NEB Stable
  Copy number: Unknown
Gene/Insert
  Gene/Insert name: PolB (alt name: DNA polymerase beta)
  Species: H. sapiens (human)
  Insert size (bp): 1038
  Mutation: K206A
  GenBank ID: NM_002690
  Entrez Gene: POLB
  Promoter: CMV
  Tag / fusion protein: Flag (N terminal on insert)
  Cloning method: Gateway Cloning
  Sequencing primers: 5′ M13-forward for pNETR vector; 3′ M13-reverse for pENTR vector
Terms and licenses: Academic/Nonprofit Terms; Industry Terms: Not Available to Industry
How to cite: pLVX-Flag-Polß(K206A)-IRES-puro was a gift from Robert Sobol (Addgene plasmid # 128678 ; http://n2t.net/addgene:128678 ; RRID:Addgene_128678)
