[The description below was written by a language model from this plasmid's Addgene catalogue record and pLannotate feature annotations shown in this document.]
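Description:
pLVX-Flag-Polß(K206A)-IRES-puro is an HIV-1-based lentiviral expression plasmid built on the Gateway-adapted pLVX-GWE-IRES-puro backbone, designed for expression of a mutant human DNA polymerase beta in mammalian cells. It is propagated in E. coli through a high-copy ColE1/pUC-type origin with ampicillin selection (AmpR, β-lactamase). The viral portion carries the elements needed for packaging and transduction: LTR sequences at both ends, the Ψ packaging signal with an adjoining gag fragment, the Rev response element for Rev-dependent nuclear export of the genomic RNA, and the cPPT/CTS, which aids nuclear import of the reverse-transcribed genome. Both LTRs are annotated as truncated, each preceded by a nef-matching fragment that probably reflects U3-overlapping sequence. The catalogue lists a total size of 9,279 bp, while the sequenced record is 9,229 nt.

The payload is a single bicistronic transcript driven by the CMV immediate-early enhancer and promoter. The POLB coding sequence (human, carrying the K206A substitution) sits between attB1 and attB2 sites left by Gateway recombination and is preceded by an N-terminal Flag epitope for detection or immunoprecipitation. Downstream, an EMCV IRES permits cap-independent translation of puromycin N-acetyltransferase from the same mRNA, so puromycin-resistant cells should also express the tagged polymerase. A WPRE follows to enhance transcript stability and expression. Polymerase beta is the gap-filling, dRP-lyase-bearing enzyme of base-excision repair. The record does not state the functional consequence of K206A, but the associated publication concerns the interaction between XRCC1 and polymerase beta and its regulation by HSP90. The plasmid is suited to transient expression or to generating stably transduced, puromycin-selected cell lines expressing this variant.
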