Features (pLannotate 1.2.2; 27 found; start..end, strand, type, name):
    377..634     +  LTR            5' LTR (truncated): truncated 5' long terminal repeat (LTR) from HIV-1
    681..806     +  misc_feature   HIV-1 Ψ: packaging signal of human immunodeficiency virus type 1
    790..1128    +  CDS            HIV-1 gag (fragment): gag protein from human immunodeficiency virus 1; gag
   1303..1536    +  misc_feature   RRE: The Rev response element (RRE) of HIV-1 allows for Rev-dependent mRNA export from the nucleus to the cytoplasm.
   1913..2013    +  CDS            Rev (fragment): human immunodeficiency virus 1 (HIV-1) Rev protein; rev; enhances nuclear export of unspliced and incompletely spliced viral mRNAs
   2028..2143    +  misc_feature   cPPT/CTS: central polypurine tract and central termination sequence of HIV-1 (lacking the first T)
   2201..2504    +  enhancer       CMV enhancer: human cytomegalovirus immediate early enhancer
   2505..2708    +  promoter       CMV promoter: human cytomegalovirus (CMV) immediate early promoter
   2824..2848    +  protein_bind   attB1: mutant version of attB; recombination site for the Gateway® BP reaction BP Clonase™
   2871..2895    +  CDS            3xFLAG (fragment): three tandem FLAG® epitope tags
   2899..3903    +  CDS            POLB: DPOLB_HUMAN - Experimental evidence at protein level: Swiss-Prot protein existence level 1. Repair polymerase that plays a key role in base-excision repair. Has 5'-deoxyribose-5-phosphate lyase (dRP lyase) activity that removes the 5' sugar phosphate and also acts as a DNA polymerase that adds one nucleotide to the 3' end of the arising single-nucleotide gap. Conducts 'gap-filling' DNA synthesis in a stepwise distributive fashion rather than in a processive fashion as for other DNA polymerases. From Homo sapiens (Human).
   3923..3947    -  protein_bind   attB2: mutant version of attB; recombination site for the Gateway® BP reaction BP Clonase™
   3952..3970    -  misc_feature   MCS (fragment): pBluescript multiple cloning site
   4090..4552    +  misc_feature   IRES: internal ribosome entry site (IRES) of the encephalomyocarditis virus (EMCV)
   4585..5182    +  CDS            PuroR (fragment): puromycin N-acetyltransferase; pac from Streptomyces alboniger; confers resistance to puromycin
   5198..5786    +  misc_feature   WPRE: woodchuck hepatitis virus posttranscriptional regulatory element
   5803..6321    +  CDS            nef (fragment): NEF_HV1BR - Experimental evidence at protein level: Swiss-Prot protein existence level 1. Extracellular Nef protein targets CD4(+) T-lymphocytes for apoptosis by interacting with CXCR4 surface receptors (PubMed:14990729). From Human immunodeficiency virus type 1 group M subtype B (isolate BRU/LAI) (HIV-1).
   6369..6626    +  LTR            5' LTR (truncated): truncated 5' long terminal repeat (LTR) from HIV-1
   6778..6794    -  protein_bind   lac operator: The lac repressor binds to the lac operator to inhibit transcription in E. coli. This inhibition can be relieved by adding lactose or isopropyl-β-D-thiogalactopyranoside (IPTG). lac repressor encoded by lacI
   6802..6832    -  promoter       lac promoter: promoter for the E. coli lac operon
   6847..6868    -  protein_bind   CAP binding site: CAP binding activates transcription in the presence of cAMP. E. coli catabolite activator protein
   6881..6973    -  CDS            lacI (fragment): lac repressor; lacI; The lac repressor binds to the lac operator to inhibit transcription in E. coli. This inhibition can be relieved by adding lactose or isopropyl-β-D-thiogalactopyranoside (IPTG).
   7156..7744    -  rep_origin     ori: high-copy-number ColE1/pMB1/pBR322/pUC origin of replication
   7915..8775    -  CDS            AmpR: β-lactamase; bla; confers resistance to ampicillin, carbenicillin, and related antibiotics
   8776..8880    -  promoter       AmpR promoter: bla
   8928..9062    +  polyA_signal   SV40 poly(A) signal: SV40 polyadenylation signal
   9229..329     +  CDS            nef (fragment) (across the origin): NEF_HV1BR - Experimental evidence at protein level: Swiss-Prot protein existence level 1. Extracellular Nef protein targets CD4(+) T-lymphocytes for apoptosis by interacting with CXCR4 surface receptors (PubMed:14990729). From Human immunodeficiency virus type 1 group M subtype B (isolate BRU/LAI) (HIV-1).
>Addgene plasmid #128678 | pLVX-Flag-Polß(K206A)-IRES-puro | addgene full sequence | sequence record 321871 | Addgene NGS Result
TGGAAGGGCTAATTCACTCCCAAAGAAGACAAGATATCCTTGATCTGTGGATCTACCACACACAAGGCTA
CTTCCCTGATTAGCAGAACTACACACCAGGGCCAGGGGTCAGATATCCACTGACCTTTGGATGGTGCTAC
AAGCTAGTACCAGTTGAGCCAGATAAGGTAGAAGAGGCCAATAAAGGAGAGAACACCAGCTTGTTACACC
CTGTGAGCCTGCATGGGATGGATGACCCGGAGAGAGAAGTGTTAGAGTGGAGGTTTGACAGCCGCCTAGC
ATTTCATCACGTGGCCCGAGAGCTGCATCCGGAGTACTTCAAGAACTGCTGATATCGAGCTTGCTACAAG
GGACTTTCCGCTGGGGACTTTCCAGGGAGGCGTGGCCTGGGCGGGACTGGGGAGTGGCGAGCCCTCAGAT
CCTGCATATAAGCAGCTGCTTTTTGCCTGTACTGGGTCTCTCTGGTTAGACCAGATCTGAGCCTGGGAGC
TCTCTGGCTAACTAGGGAACCCACTGCTTAAGCCTCAATAAAGCTTGCCTTGAGTGCTTCAAGTAGTGTG
TGCCCGTCTGTTGTGTGACTCTGGTAACTAGAGATCCCTCAGACCCTTTTAGTCAGTGTGGAAAATCTCT
AGCAGTGGCGCCCGAACAGGGACTTGAAAGCGAAAGGGAAACCAGAGGAGCTCTCTCGACGCAGGACTCG
GCTTGCTGAAGCGCGCACGGCAAGAGGCGAGGGGCGGCGACTGGTGAGTACGCCAAAAATTTTGACTAGC
GGAGGCTAGAAGGAGAGAGATGGGTGCGAGAGCGTCAGTATTAAGCGGGGGAGAATTAGATCGCGATGGG
AAAAAATTCGGTTAAGGCCAGGGGGAAAGAAAAAATATAAATTAAAACATATAGTATGGGCAAGCAGGGA
GCTAGAACGATTCGCAGTTAATCCTGGCCTGTTAGAAACATCAGAAGGCTGTAGACAAATACTGGGACAG
CTACAACCATCCCTTCAGACAGGATCAGAAGAACTTAGATCATTATATAATACAGTAGCAACCCTCTATT
GTGTGCATCAAAGGATAGAGATAAAAGACACCAAGGAAGCTTTAGACAAGATAGAGGAAGAGCAAAACAA
AAGTAAGACCACCGCACAGCAAGCGGCCGGCCGCTGATCTTCAGACCTGGAGGAGGAGATATGAGGGACA
ATTGGAGAAGTGAATTATATAAATATAAAGTAGTAAAAATTGAACCATTAGGAGTAGCACCCACCAAGGC
AAAGAGAAGAGTGGTGCAGAGAGAAAAAAGAGCAGTGGGAATAGGAGCTTTGTTCCTTGGGTTCTTGGGA
GCAGCAGGAAGCACTATGGGCGCAGCGTCAATGACGCTGACGGTACAGGCCAGACAATTATTGTCTGGTA
TAGTGCAGCAGCAGAACAATTTGCTGAGGGCTATTGAGGCGCAACAGCATCTGTTGCAACTCACAGTCTG
GGGCATCAAGCAGCTCCAGGCAAGAATCCTGGCTGTGGAAAGATACCTAAAGGATCAACAGCTCCTGGGG
ATTTGGGGTTGCTCTGGAAAACTCATTTGCACCACTGCTGTGCCTTGGAATGCTAGTTGGAGTAATAAAT
CTCTGGAACAGATTTGGAATCACACGACCTGGATGGAGTGGGACAGAGAAATTAACAATTACACAAGCTT
AATACACTCCTTAATTGAAGAATCGCAAAACCAGCAAGAAAAGAATGAACAAGAATTATTGGAATTAGAT
AAATGGGCAAGTTTGTGGAATTGGTTTAACATAACAAATTGGCTGTGGTATATAAAATTATTCATAATGA
TAGTAGGAGGCTTGGTAGGTTTAAGAATAGTTTTTGCTGTACTTTCTATAGTGAATAGAGTTAGGCAGGG
ATATTCACCATTATCGTTTCAGACCCACCTCCCAACCCCGAGGGGACCCGACAGGCCCGAAGGAATAGAA
GAAGAAGGTGGAGAGAGAGACAGAGACAGATCCATTCGATTAGTGAACGGATCTCGACGGTATCGCCTTT
AAAAGAAAAGGGGGGATTGGGGGGTACAGTGCAGGGGAAAGAATAGTAGACATAATAGCAACAGACATAC
AAACTAAAGAATTACAAAAACAAATTACAAAAATTCAAAATTTTCGGGTTTATTACAGGGACAGCAGAGA
TCCAGTTTATCGATAAGCTTGGGAGTTCCGCGTTACATAACTTACGGTAAATGGCCCGCCTGGCTGACCG
CCCAACGACCCCCGCCCATTGACGTCAATAATGACGTATGTTCCCATAGTAACGCCAATAGGGACTTTCC
ATTGACGTCAATGGGTGGAGTATTTACGGTAAACTGCCCACTTGGCAGTACATCAAGTGTATCATATGCC
AAGTACGCCCCCTATTGACGTCAATGACGGTAAATGGCCCGCCTGGCATTATGCCCAGTACATGACCTTA
TGGGACTTTCCTACTTGGCAGTACATCTACGTATTAGTCATCGCTATTACCATGGTGATGCGGTTTTGGC
AGTACATCAATGGGCGTGGATAGCGGTTTGACTCACGGGGATTTCCAAGTCTCCACCCCATTGACGTCAA
TGGGAGTTTGTTTTGGCACCAAAATCAACGGGACTTTCCAAAATGTCGTAACAACTCCGCCCCATTGACG
CAAATGGGCGGTAGGCGTGTACGGTGGGAGGTCTATATAAGCAGAGCTCGTTTAGTGAACCGTCAGATCG
CCTGGAGACGCCATCCACGCTGTTTTGACCTCCATAGAAGACACCGACTCTACTAGAGGATCTATTTCCG
GTGAATTCCTCGAGACTAGATCAACAAGTTTGTACAAAAAAGCAGGCTCCGCGGCCGCCCCCTTCACCAT
GGACTACAAAGACGATGACGATAAAGGCATGAGCAAACGGAAGGCGCCGCAGGAGACTCTCAACGGGGGA
ATCACCGACATGCTCACAGAACTCGCAAACTTTGAGAAGAACGTGAGCCAAGCTATCCACAAGTACAATG
CTTACAGAAAAGCAGCATCTGTTATAGCAAAATACCCACACAAAATAAAGAGTGGAGCTGAAGCTAAGAA
ATTGCCTGGAGTAGGAACAAAAATTGCTGAAAAGATTGATGAGTTTTTAGCAACTGGAAAATTACGTAAA
CTGGAAAAGATTCGGCAGGATGATACGAGTTCATCCATCAATTTCCTGACTCGAGTTAGTGGCATTGGTC
CATCTGCTGCAAGGAAGTTTGTAGATGAAGGAATTAAAACACTAGAAGATCTCAGAAAAAATGAAGATAA
ATTGAACCATCATCAGCGAATTGGGCTGAAATATTTTGGGGACTTTGAAAAAAGAATTCCTCGTGAAGAG
ATGTTACAAATGCAAGATATTGTACTAAATGAAGTTAAAAAAGTGGATTCTGAATACATTGCTACAGTCT
GTGGCAGTTTCAGAAGAGGTGCAGAGTCCAGTGGTGACATGGATGTTCTCCTGACCCATCCCAGCTTCAC
TTCAGAATCAACCGCACAGCCAAAACTGTTACATCAGGTTGTGGAGCAGTTACAAAAGGTTCATTTTATC
ACAGATACCCTGTCAAAGGGTGAGACAAAGTTCATGGGTGTTTGCCAGCTTCCCAGTAAAAATGATGAAA
AAGAATATCCACACAGAAGAATTGATATCAGGTTGATACCCAAAGATCAGTATTACTGTGGTGTTCTCTA
TTTCACTGGGAGTGATATTTTCAATAAGAATATGAGGGCTCATGCCCTAGAAAAGGGTTTCACAATCAAT
GAGTACACCATCCGTCCCTTGGGAGTCACTGGAGTTGCAGGAGAACCCCTGCCAGTGGATAGTGAAAAAG
ACATCTTTGATTACATCCAGTGGAAATACCGGGAACCCAAGGACCGGAGCGAATGAAAGGGTGGGCGCGC
CGACCCAGCTTTCTTGTACAAAGTGGTTGATCTAGTTCTAGAGCGGCCGCGGATCCCGCCCCTCTCCCTC
CCCCCCCCCTAACGTTACTGGCCGAAGCCGCTTGGAATAAGGCCGGTGTGCGTTTGTCTATATGTTATTT
TCCACCATATTGCCGTCTTTTGGCAATGTGAGGGCCCGGAAACCTGGCCCTGTCTTCTTGACGAGCATTC
CTAGGGGTCTTTCCCCTCTCGCCAAAGGAATGCAAGGTCTGTTGAATGTCGTGAAGGAAGCAGTTCCTCT
GGAAGCTTCTTGAAGACAAACAACGTCTGTAGCGACCCTTTGCAGGCAGCGGAACCCCCCACCTGGCGAC
AGGTGCCTCTGCGGCCAAAAGCCACGTGTATAAGATACACCTGCAAAGGCGGCACAACCCCAGTGCCACG
TTGTGAGTTGGATAGTTGTGGAAAGAGTCAAATGGCTCTCCTCAAGCGTATTCAACAAGGGGCTGAAGGA
TGCCCAGAAGGTACCCCATTGTATGGGATCTGATCTGGGGCCTCGGTGCACATGCTTTACATGTGTTTAG
TCGAGGTTAAAAAAACGTCTAGGCCCCCCGAACCACGGGGACGTGGTTTTCCTTTGAAAAACACGATGAT
AAGCTTGCCACAACCCACAAGGAGACGACCTTCCATGACCGAGTACAAGCCCACGGTGCGCCTCGCCACC
CGCGACGACGTCCCCCGGGCCGTACGCACCCTCGCCGCCGCGTTCGCCGACTACCCCGCCACGCGCCACA
CCGTCGACCCGGACCGCCACATCGAGCGGGTCACCGAGCTGCAAGAACTCTTCCTCACGCGCGTCGGGCT
CGACATCGGCAAGGTGTGGGTCGCGGACGACGGCGCCGCGGTGGCGGTCTGGACCACGCCGGAGAGCGTC
GAAGCGGGGGCGGTGTTCGCCGAGATCGGCCCGCGCATGGCCGAGTTGAGCGGTTCCCGGCTGGCCGCGC
AGCAACAGATGGAAGGCCTCCTGGCGCCGCACCGGCCCAAGGAGCCCGCGTGGTTCCTGGCCACCGTCGG
CGTCTCGCCCGACCACCAGGGCAAGGGTCTGGGCAGCGCCGTCGTGCTCCCCGGAGTGGAGGCGGCCGAG
CGCGCCGGGGTGCCCGCCTTCCTGGAGACCTCCGCGCCCCGCAACCTCCCCTTCTACGAGCGGCTCGGCT
TCACCGTCACCGCCGACGTCGAGGTGCCCGAAGGACCGCGCACCTGGTGCATGACCCGCAAGCCCGGTGC
CTAGACGCGTCTGGAACAATCAACCTCTGGATTACAAAATTTGTGAAAGATTGACTGGTATTCTTAACTA
TGTTGCTCCTTTTACGCTATGTGGATACGCTGCTTTAATGCCTTTGTATCATGCTATTGCTTCCCGTATG
GCTTTCATTTTCTCCTCCTTGTATAAATCCTGGTTGCTGTCTCTTTATGAGGAGTTGTGGCCCGTTGTCA
GGCAACGTGGCGTGGTGTGCACTGTGTTTGCTGACGCAACCCCCACTGGTTGGGGCATTGCCACCACCTG
TCAGCTCCTTTCCGGGACTTTCGCTTTCCCCCTCCCTATTGCCACGGCGGAACTCATCGCCGCCTGCCTT
GCCCGCTGCTGGACAGGGGCTCGGCTGTTGGGCACTGACAATTCCGTGGTGTTGTCGGGGAAGCTGACGT
CCTTTCCATGGCTGCTCGCCTGTGTTGCCACCTGGATTCTGCGCGGGACGTCCTTCTGCTACGTCCCTTC
GGCCCTCAATCCAGCGGACCTTCCTTCCCGCGGCCTGCTGCCGGCTCTGCGGCCTCTTCCGCGTCTTCGC
CTTCGCCCTCAGACGAGTCGGATCTCCCTTTGGGCCGCCTCCCCGCCTGGAATTAATTCTGCAGTCGAGA
CCTAGAAAAACATGGAGCAATCACAAGTAGCAATACAGCAGCTACCAATGCTGATTGTGCCTGGCTAGAA
GCACAAGAGGAGGAGGAGGTGGGTTTTCCAGTCACACCTCAGGTACCTTTAAGACCAATGACTTACAAGG
CAGCTGTAGATCTTAGCCACTTTTTAAAAGAAAAGAGGGGACTGGAAGGGCTAATTCACTCCCAACGAAG
ACAAGATATCCTTGATCTGTGGATCTACCACACACAAGGCTACTTCCCTGATTAGCAGAACTACACACCA
GGGCCAGGGGTCAGATATCCACTGACCTTTGGATGGTGCTACAAGCTAGTACCAGTTGAGCCAGATAAGG
TAGAAGAGGCCAATAAAGGAGAGAACACCAGCTTGTTACACCCTGTGAGCCTGCATGGGATGGATGACCC
GGAGAGAGAAGTGTTAGAGTGGAGGTTTGACAGCCGCCTAGCATTTCATCACGTGGCCCGAGAGCTGCAT
CCGGAGTACTTCAAGAACTGCTGATATCGAGCTTGCTACAAGGGACTTTCCGCTGGGGACTTTCCAGGGA
GGCGTGGCCTGGGCGGGACTGGGGAGTGGCGAGCCCTCAGATCCTGCATATAAGCAGCTGCTTTTTGCCT
GTACTGGGTCTCTCTGGTTAGACCAGATCTGAGCCTGGGAGCTCTCTGGCTAACTAGGGAACCCACTGCT
TAAGCCTCAATAAAGCTTGCCTTGAGTGCTTCAAGTAGTGTGTGCCCGTCTGTTGTGTGACTCTGGTAAC
TAGAGATCCCTCAGACCCTTTTAGTCAGTGTGGAAAATCTCTAGCAGTAGTAGTTCATGTCATCTTATTA
TTCAGTATTTATAACTTGCAAAGAAATGAATATCAGAGAGTGAGAGGCCTTGACATTGCTAGCGTTTACC
GTCGACCTCTAGCTAGAGCTTGGCGTAATCATGGTCATAGCTGTTTCCTGTGTGAAATTGTTATCCGCTC
ACAATTCCACACAACATACGAGCCGGAAGCATAAAGTGTAAAGCCTGGGGTGCCTAATGAGTGAGCTAAC
TCACATTAATTGCGTTGCGCTCACTGCCCGCTTTCCAGTCGGGAAACCTGTCGTGCCAGCTGCATTAATG
AATCGGCCAACGCGCGGGGAGAGGCGGTTTGCGTATTGGGCGCTCTTCCGCTTCCTCGCTCACTGACTCG
CTGCGCTCGGTCGTTCGGCTGCGGCGAGCGGTATCAGCTCACTCAAAGGCGGTAATACGGTTATCCACAG
AATCAGGGGATAACGCAGGAAAGAACATGTGAGCAAAAGGCCAGCAAAAGGCCAGGAACCGTAAAAAGGC
CGCGTTGCTGGCGTTTTTCCATAGGCTCCGCCCCCCTGACGAGCATCACAAAAATCGACGCTCAAGTCAG
AGGTGGCGAAACCCGACAGGACTATAAAGATACCAGGCGTTTCCCCCTGGAAGCTCCCTCGTGCGCTCTC
CTGTTCCGACCCTGCCGCTTACCGGATACCTGTCCGCCTTTCTCCCTTCGGGAAGCGTGGCGCTTTCTCA
TAGCTCACGCTGTAGGTATCTCAGTTCGGTGTAGGTCGTTCGCTCCAAGCTGGGCTGTGTGCACGAACCC
CCCGTTCAGCCCGACCGCTGCGCCTTATCCGGTAACTATCGTCTTGAGTCCAACCCGGTAAGACACGACT
TATCGCCACTGGCAGCAGCCACTGGTAACAGGATTAGCAGAGCGAGGTATGTAGGCGGTGCTACAGAGTT
CTTGAAGTGGTGGCCTAACTACGGCTACACTAGAAGAACAGTATTTGGTATCTGCGCTCTGCTGAAGCCA
GTTACCTTCGGAAAAAGAGTTGGTAGCTCTTGATCCGGCAAACAAACCACCGCTGGTAGCGGTGGTTTTT
TTGTTTGCAAGCAGCAGATTACGCGCAGAAAAAAAGGATCTCAAGAAGATCCTTTGATCTTTTCTACGGG
GTCTGACGCTCAGTGGAACGAAAACTCACGTTAAGGGATTTTGGTCATGAGATTATCAAAAAGGATCTTC
ACCTAGATCCTTTTAAATTAAAAATGAAGTTTTAAATCAATCTAAAGTATATATGAGTAAACTTGGTCTG
ACAGTTACCAATGCTTAATCAGTGAGGCACCTATCTCAGCGATCTGTCTATTTCGTTCATCCATAGTTGC
CTGACTCCCCGTCGTGTAGATAACTACGATACGGGAGGGCTTACCATCTGGCCCCAGTGCTGCAATGATA
CCGCGAGACCCACGCTCACCGGCTCCAGATTTATCAGCAATAAACCAGCCAGCCGGAAGGGCCGAGCGCA
GAAGTGGTCCTGCAACTTTATCCGCCTCCATCCAGTCTATTAATTGTTGCCGGGAAGCTAGAGTAAGTAG
TTCGCCAGTTAATAGTTTGCGCAACGTTGTTGCCATTGCTACAGGCATCGTGGTGTCACGCTCGTCGTTT
GGTATGGCTTCATTCAGCTCCGGTTCCCAACGATCAAGGCGAGTTACATGATCCCCCATGTTGTGCAAAA
AAGCGGTTAGCTCCTTCGGTCCTCCGATCGTTGTCAGAAGTAAGTTGGCCGCAGTGTTATCACTCATGGT
TATGGCAGCACTGCATAATTCTCTTACTGTCATGCCATCCGTAAGATGCTTTTCTGTGACTGGTGAGTAC
TCAACCAAGTCATTCTGAGAATAGTGTATGCGGCGACCGAGTTGCTCTTGCCCGGCGTCAATACGGGATA
ATACCGCGCCACATAGCAGAACTTTAAAAGTGCTCATCATTGGAAAACGTTCTTCGGGGCGAAAACTCTC
AAGGATCTTACCGCTGTTGAGATCCAGTTCGATGTAACCCACTCGTGCACCCAACTGATCTTCAGCATCT
TTTACTTTCACCAGCGTTTCTGGGTGAGCAAAAACAGGAAGGCAAAATGCCGCAAAAAAGGGAATAAGGG
CGACACGGAAATGTTGAATACTCATACTCTTCCTTTTTCAATATTATTGAAGCATTTATCAGGGTTATTG
TCTCATGAGCGGATACATATTTGAATGTATTTAGAAAAATAAACAAATAGGGGTTCCGCGCACATTTCCC
CGAAAAGTGCCACCTGACGTCGACGGATCGGGAGATCAACTTGTTTATTGCAGCTTATAATGGTTACAAA
TAAAGCAATAGCATCACAAATTTCACAAATAAAGCATTTTTTTCACTGCATTCTAGTTGTGGTTTGTCCA
AACTCATCAATGTATCTTATCATGTCTGGATCAACTGGATAACTCAAGCTAACCAAAATCATCCCAAACT
TCCCACCCCATACCCTATTACCACTGCCAATTACCTGTGGTTTCATTTACTCTAAACCTGTGATTCCTCT
GAATTATTTTCATTTTAAAGAAATTGTATTTGTTAAATATGTACTACAAACTTAGTAGT
